>Addgene plasmid #180755 | pET30-T7-His-sfGFP | addgene full sequence | sequence record 356304 | Addgene NGS Result
GGTCTTGAGGGGTTTTTTGCTGAAAGGAGGAACTATATCCGGATTGGCGAATGGG
[124 nt withheld, positions 56-179]
C
[91 nt withheld, positions 181-271]
A
[49 nt withheld, positions 273-321]
CCTTTGACGTTGGAGTCCACGTTCTTT
[37 nt withheld, positions 349-385]
ACCCTATCTCGGTCTATTCTTTTGATTTATAAGGGATTTTGTCGATTTCGGCCTATTGGTTAAAAAATGA
GCTGATTTAACAAAAATTTAACGCGAATTTTAACAAAATATTAACGCTTACAATTTAGGTGGCACTTTTC
GGGGAAATGTGCGCGGAACCCCTATTTGTTTATTTTTCTAAATACATTCAAATATGTATCCGCTCATGAA
TTAATTCTTAGAAAAACTCATCGAGCATCAAATGAAACTGCAATTTATTCATATCAGGATTATCAATACC
ATATTTTTGAAAAAGCCGTTTCTGTAATGAAGGAGAAAACTCACCGAGGCAGTTCCATAGGATGGCAAGA
TCCTGGTATCGGTCTGCGATTCCGACTCGTCCAACATCAATACAACCTATTAATTTCCCCTCGTCAAAAA
TAAGGTTATCAAGTGAGAAATCACCATGAGTGACGACTGAATCCGGTGAGAATGGCAAAAGTTTATGCAT
TTCTTTCCAGACTTGTTCAACAGGCCAGCCATTACGCTCGTCATCAAAATCACTCGCATCAACCAAACCG
TTATTCATTCGTGATTGCGCCTGAGCGAGACGAAATACGCGATCGCTGTTAAAAGGACAATTACAAACAG
GAATCGAATGCAACCGGCGCAGGAACACTGCCAGCGCATCAACAATATTTTCACCTGAATCAGGATATTC
TTCTAATACCTGGAATGCTGTTTTCCCGGGGATCGCAGTGGTGAGTAACCATGCATCATCAGGAGTACGG
ATAAAATGCTTGATGGTCGGAAGAGGCATAAATTCCGTCAGCCAGTTTAGTCTGACCATCTCATCTGTAA
CATCATTGGCAACGCTACCTTTGCCATGTTTCAGAAACAACTCTGGCGCATCGGGCTTCCCATACAATCG
ATAGATTGTCGCACCTGATTGCCCGACATTATCGCGAGCCCATTTATACCCATATAAATCAGCATCCATG
TTGGAATTTAATCGCGGCCTAGAGCAAGACGTTTCCCGTTGAATATGGCTCATAACACCCCTTGTATTAC
TGTTTATGTAAGCAGACAGTTTTATTGTTCATGACCAAAATCCCTTAACGTGAGTTTTCGTTCCACTGAG
CGTCAGACCCCGTAGAAAAGATCAAAGGATCTTCTTGAGATCCTTTTTTTCTGCGCGTAATCTGCTGCTT
GCAAACAAAAAAACCACCGCTACCAGCGGTGGTTTGTTTGCCGGATCAAGAGCTACCAACTCTTTTTCCG
AAGGTAACTGGCTTCAGCAGAGCGCAGATACCAAATACTGTCCTTCTAGTGTAGCCGTAGTTAGGCCACC
ACTTCAAGAACTCTGTAGCACCGCCTACATACCTCGCTCTGCTAATCCTGTTACCAGTGGCTGCTGCCAG
TGGCGATAAGTCGTGTCTTACCGGGTTGGACTCAAGACGATAGTTACCGGATAAGGCGCAGCGGTCGGGC
TGAACGGGGGGTTCGTGCACACAGCCCAGCTTGGAGCGAACGACCTACACCGAACTGAGATACCTACAGC
GTGAGCTATGAGAAAGCGCCACGCTTCCCGAAGGGAGAAAGGCGGACAGGTATCCGGTAAGCGGCAGGGT
CGGAACAGGAGAGCGCACGAGGGAGCTTCCAGGGGGAAACGCCTGGTATCTTTATAGTCCTGTCGGGTTT
CGCCACCTCTGACTTGAGCGTCGATTTTTGTGATGCTCGTCAGGGGGGCGGAGCCTATGGAAAAACGCCA
GCAACGCGGCCTTTTTACGGTTCCTGGCCTTTTGCTGGCCTTTTGCTCACATGTTCTTTCCTGCGTTATC
CCCTGATTCTGTGGATAACCGTATTACCGCCTTTGAGTGAGCTGATACCGCTCGCCGCAGCCGAACGACC
GAGCGCAGCGAGTCAGTGAGCGAGGAAGCGGAAGAGCGCCTGATGCGGTATTTTCTCCTTACGCATCTGT
GCGGTATTTCACACCGCAATGGTGCACTCTCAGTACAATCTGCTCTGATGCCGCATAGTTAAGCCAGTAT
ACACTCCGCTATCGCTACGTGACTGGGTCATGGCTGCGCCCCGACACCCGCCAACACCCGCTGACGCGCC
CTGACGGGCTTGTCTGCTCCCGGCATCCGCTTACAGACAAGCTGTGACCGTCTCCGGGAGCTGCATGTGT
CAGAGGTTTTCACCGTCATCACCGAAACGCGCGAGGCAGCTGCGGTAAAGCTCATCAGCGTGGTCGTGAA
GCGATTCACAGATGTCTGCCTGTTCATCCGCGTCCAGCTCGTTGAGTTTCTCCAGAAGCGTTAATGTCTG
GCTTCTGATAAAGCGGGCCATGTTAAGGGCGGTTTTTTCCTGTTTGGTCACTGATGCCTCCGTGTAAGGG
GGATTTCTGTTCATGGGGGTAATGATACCGATGAAACGAGAGAGGATGCTCACGATACGGGTTACTGATG
ATGAACATGCCCGGTTACTGGAACGTTGTGAGGGTAAACAACTGGCGGTATGGATGCGGCGGGACCAGAG
AAAAATCACTCAGGGTCAATGCCAGCGCTTCGTTAATACAGATGTAGGTGTTCCACAGGGTAGCCAGCAG
CATCCTGCGATGCAGATCCGGAACATAATGGTGCAGGGCGCTGACTTCCGCGTTTCCAGACTTTACGAAA
CACGGAAACCGAAGACCATTCATGTTGTTGCTCAGGTCGCAGACGTTTTGCAGCAGCAGTCGCTTCACGT
TCGCTCGCGTATCGGTGATTCATTCTGCTAACCAGTAAGGCAACCCCGCCAGCCTAGCCGGGTCCTCAAC
GACAGGAGCACGATCATGCGCACCCGTGGGGCCGCCATGCCGGCGATAATGGCCTGCTTCTCGCCGAAAC
GTTTGGTGGCGGGACCAGTGACGAAGGCTTGAGCGAGGGCGTGCAAGATTCCGAATACCGCAAGCGACAG
GCCGATCATCGTCGCGCTCCAGCGAAAGCGGTCCTCGCCGAAAATGACCCAGAGCGCTGCCGGCACCTGT
CCTACGAGTTGCATGATAAAGAAGACAGTCATAAGTGCGGCGACGATAGTCATGCCCCGCGCCCACCGGA
AGGAGCTGACTGGGTTGAAGGCTCTCAAGGGCATCGGTCGAGATCCCGGTGCCTAATGAGTGAGCTAACT
TACATTAATTGCGTTGCGCTCACTGCCCGCTTTCCAGTCGGGAAACCTGTCGTGCCAGCTGCATTAATGA
ATCGGCCAACGCGCGGGGAGAGGCGGTTTGCGTATTGGGCGCCAGGGTGGTTTTTCTTTTCACCAGTGAG
ACGGGCAACAGCTGATTGCCCTTCACCGCCTGGCCCTGAGAGAGTTGCAGCAAGCGGTCCACGCTGGTTT
GCCCCAGCAGGCGAAAATCCTGTTTGATGGTGGTTAACGGCGGGATATAACATGAGCTGTCTTCGGTATC
GTCGTATCCCACTACCGAGATGTCCGCACCAACGCGCAGCCCGGACTCGGTAATGGCGCGCATTGCGCCC
AGCGCCATCTGATCGTTGGCAACCAGCATCGCAGTGGGAACGATGCCCTCATTCAGCATTTGCATGGTTT
GTTGAAAACCGGACATGGCACTCCAGTCGCCTTCCCGTTCCGCTATCGGCTGAATTTGATTGCGAGTGAG
ATATTTATGCCAGCCAGCCAGACGCAGACGCGCCGAGACAGAACTTAATGGGCCCGCTAACAGCGCGATT
TGCTGGTGACCCAATGCGACCAGATGCTCCACGCCCAGTCGCGTACCGTCTTCATGGGAGAAAATAATAC
TGTTGATGGGTGTCTGGTCAGAGACATCAAGAAATAACGCCGGAACATTAGTGCAGGCAGCTTCCACAGC
AATGGCATCCTGGTCATCCAGCGGATAGTTAATGATCAGCCCACTGACGCGTTGCGCGAGAAGATTGTGC
ACCGCCGCTTTACAGGCTTCGACGCCGCTTCGTTCTACCATCGACACCACCACGCTGGCACCCAGTTGAT
CGGCGCGAGATTTAATCGCCGCGACAATTTGCGACGGCGCGTGCAGGGCCAGACTGGAGGTGGCAACGCC
AATCAGCAACGACTGTTTGCCCGCCAGTTGTTGTGCCACGCGGTTGGGAATGTAATTCAGCTCCGCCATC
GCCGCTTCCACTTTTTCCCGCGTTTTCGCAGAAACGTGGCTGGCCTGGTTCACCACGCGGGAAACGGTCT
GATAAGAGACACCGGCATACTCTGCGACATCGTATAACGTTACTGGTTTCACATTCACCACCCTGAATTG
ACTCTCTTCCGGGCGCTATCATGCCATACCGCGAAAGGTTTTGCGCCATTCGATGGTGTCCGGGATCTCG
ACGCTCTCCCTTATGCGACTCCTGCATTAGGAAGCAGCCCAGTAGTAGGTTGAGGCCGTTGAGCACCGCC
GCCGCAAGGAATGGTGCATGCAAGGAGATGGCGCCCAACAGTCCCCCGGCCACGGGGCCTGCCACCATAC
CCACGCCGAAACAAGCGCTCATGAGCCCGAAGTGGCGAGCCCGATCTTCCCCATCGGTGATGTCGGCGAT
ATAGGCGCCAGCAACCGCACCTGTGGCGCCGGTGATGCCGGCCACGATGCGTCCGGCGTAGAGGATCGAG
ATCGATCTCGATCCCGCGAAATTAATACGACTCACTATAGGGAGACCACAACGGTTTCCCTCTAGAAATA
ATTTTGTTTAACTTTAAGAAGGAGATATACATATGCACCATCATCATCATCATTCTTCTGGTCTGGTGCC
ACGCGGTTCTGGTATGAAAGAAACCGCTGCTGCTAAATTCGAACGCCAGCACATGGACAGCCCAGATCTC
ATGAGCAAAGGTGAAGAACTGTTTACCGGCGTTGTGCCGATTCTGGTGGAACTGGATGGCGATGTGAACG
GTCACAAATTCAGCGTGCGTGGTGAAGGTGAAGGCGATGCCACGATTGGCAAACTGACGCTGAAATTTAT
CTGCACCACCGGCAAACTGCCGGTGCCGTGGCCGACGCTGGTGACCACCCTGACCTATGGCGTTCAGTGT
TTTAGTCGCTATCCGGATCACATGAAACGTCACGATTTCTTTAAATCTGCAATGCCGGAAGGCTATGTGC
AGGAACGTACGATTAGCTTTAAAGATGATGGCAAATATAAAACGCGCGCCGTTGTGAAATTTGAAGGCGA
TACCCTGGTGAACCGCATTGAACTGAAAGGCACGGATTTTAAAGAAGATGGCAATATCCTGGGCCATAAA
CTGGAATACAACTTTAATAGCCATAATGTTTATATTACGGCGGATAAACAGAAAAATGGCATCAAAGCGA
ATTTTACCGTTCGCCATAACGTTGAAGATGGCAGTGTGCAGCTGGCAGATCATTATCAGCAGAATACCCC
GATTGGTGATGGTCCGGTGCTGCTGCCGGATAATCATTATCTGAGCACGCAGACCGTTCTGTCTAAAGAT
CCGAACGAAAAAGGCACGCGGGACCACATGGTTCTGCACGAATATGTGAATGCGGCAGGTATTACGTGGA
GCCATCCGCAGTTCGAAAAATAAGTCGACCGGCTGCTAACAAAGCCCGAAAGGAAGCTGAGTTGGCTGCT
GCCACCGCTGAGCAATAACTAGCATAACCCCTTGGGGCCTCTAAACG
Features (pLannotate 1.2.2; 19 found; start..end, strand, type, name):
     56..414     +  rep_origin     f1 ori (sequence partly withheld): f1 bacteriophage origin of replication; arrow indicates direction of (+) strand synthesis
    537..594     +  promoter       AmpR promoter (fragment): bla
    603..1418    -  CDS            KanR: aminoglycoside phosphotransferase; aph(3')-Ia; confers resistance to kanamycin in bacteria or G418 (Geneticin®) in eukaryotes
   1540..2128    +  rep_origin     ori: high-copy-number ColE1/pMB1/pBR322/pUC origin of replication
   2314..2453    -  misc_feature   bom: basis of mobility region from pBR322
   2555..2746    -  CDS            rop: Rop protein, which maintains plasmids at low copy number; rop
   2763..3143    +  CDS            YPB1_ECOLX: Protein predicted: Swiss-Prot protein existence level 4. From Escherichia coli.
   3215..3506    -  CDS            TcR (fragment): tetracycline efflux protein; tet; confers resistance to tetracycline
   3521..3542    -  protein_bind   CAP binding site: CAP binding activates transcription in the presence of cAMP. E. coli catabolite activator protein
   3555..4637    -  CDS            lacI: lac repressor; lacI; The lac repressor binds to the lac operator to inhibit transcription in E. coli. This inhibition can be relieved by adding lactose or isopropyl-β-D-thiogalactopyranoside (IPTG).
   4638..4715    -  promoter       lacI promoter: lacI
   4723..5002    -  CDS            TcR (fragment): tetracycline efflux protein; tet; confers resistance to tetracycline
   5028..5046    +  promoter       T7 promoter: promoter for bacteriophage T7 RNA polymerase
   5078..5100    +  RBS            RBS: efficient ribosome binding site from bacteriophage T7 gene 10 (Olins and Rangwala, 1989)
   5162..5206    +  CDS            S-Tag: affinity and epitope tag derived from pancreatic ribonuclease A
   5216..5911    +  CDS            Superfolder GFP: Superfolder GFP is a basic (constitutively fluorescent) green fluorescent protein published in 2005, derived from Aequorea victoria. It is reported to be a very rapidly-maturing weak dimer.
   5912..5934    +  CDS            Strep-Tag II (fragment): peptide that binds Strep-Tactin®, an engineered form of streptavidin
   5947..5996    +  CDS            SET1 (fragment): solubility-enhancement tag derived from T7 phage gene 10B
   6004..19      +  terminator     T7 terminator (across the origin): transcription terminator for bacteriophage T7 RNA polymerase
