[The description below was written by a language model from this plasmid's Addgene catalogue record and pLannotate feature annotations shown in this document.]
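Description:
pET30-T7-His-sfGFP is a bacterial expression plasmid built on the pET30a backbone and designed to express superfolder GFP from a T7 promoter that has been stripped of its lac operator. It carries a kanamycin resistance gene (aminoglycoside phosphotransferase) for selection and replicates from a pBR322-type ColE1 origin accompanied by the bom region and the rop gene, which keeps copy number low, consistent with the catalogue entry. An f1 origin is also present, as are the lacI repressor gene with its own promoter and small residual fragments annotated as tetracycline-resistance sequence that are pBR322-derived remnants rather than functional markers.

The expression cassette consists of the T7 promoter, the strong T7 gene 10 ribosome binding site, the sfGFP coding sequence and the T7 terminator. Because lacO was deleted, the lacI still encoded on the plasmid has no operator to bind at this promoter, so transcription by T7 RNA polymerase should not be repressed at the plasmid level. The records are not fully consistent about tags. The catalogue text describes a C-terminal S-tag in one place and a C-terminal strep tag in another, while the feature table places an S-Tag upstream of sfGFP and a partial Strep-Tag II immediately after it. The name implies a His tag, which pET30a normally supplies at the N-terminus, but none is annotated. The sfGFP segment was derived from pJL1-sfGFP. The associated work concerns characterizing and improving pET vectors for cell-free expression, so this construct most likely serves as a fluorescent reporter for comparing how vector elements such as lacO affect protein yield in such systems.
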