Addgene plasmid #180755: pET30-T7-His-sfGFP
Purpose: pET30 vector missing lacO with sfGFP-S-tag inserted between the Bgl II and T7 terminator
Depositing lab: Michael Black. Depositing organization: California Polytechnic State University, San Luis Obispo. Publication: Characterizing and Improving pET Vectors for Cell-free Expression. Jew K, Smith PEJ, So B, Kasman J, Oza JP, Black MW. Front Bioeng Biotechnol. 2022 Jun 23;10:895069. doi: 10.3389/fbioe.2022.895069. eCollection 2022. PubMed 35814024.
Backbone
  Vector backbone: pET30a
  Backbone manufacturer: EMD Biosciences
  Backbone size w/o insert (bp): 5307
  Total vector size (bp): 6027
  Modifications to backbone: Removed lacO sequence and portion of the MCS to insert sfGFP with C-terminal S-tag
  Vector type: Bacterial Expression
Growth in bacteria
  Bacterial resistance: Kanamycin, 50 μg/mL
  Growth temperature: 37°C
  Growth strain: DH5alpha
  Copy number: Low Copy
Gene/Insert
  Gene/Insert name: superfolder green fluorescent protein (alt name: sfGFP)
  Insert size (bp): 729
  Tag / fusion protein: strep tag (C terminal on insert)
Resource information
  A portion of this plasmid was derived from a plasmid made by: derived from pJL1-sfGFP, a gift from Michael Jewett (Addgene plasmid # 102634)
Terms and licenses: Academic/Nonprofit Terms; Industry Terms: Not Available to Industry
How to cite: pET30-T7-His-sfGFP was a gift from Michael Black (Addgene plasmid # 180755 ; http://n2t.net/addgene:180755 ; RRID:Addgene_180755)
